Addgene plasmid #21926: p3x-FLAG-hnRNPF
Depositing lab: Mariano Garcia-Blanco. Depositing organization: Duke University. Publication: hnRNP H and hnRNP F complex with Fox2 to silence fibroblast growth factor receptor 2 exon IIIc. Mauger DM, Lin C, Garcia-Blanco MA. Mol Cell Biol. 2008 Sep . 28(17):5403-19. 10.1128/MCB.00739-08 PubMed 18573884.
Backbone
  Vector backbone: p3xFLAG-CMV-7.1
  Backbone manufacturer: Invitrogen
  Backbone size w/o insert (bp): 4700
  Vector type: Mammalian Expression
  Selectable markers: Neomycin (select with G418)
Growth in bacteria
  Bacterial resistance: Ampicillin, 100 μg/mL
  Growth temperature: 37°C
  Growth strain: DH5alpha
  Copy number: Low Copy
Gene/Insert
  Gene/Insert name: hnRNPF
  Species: H. sapiens (human)
  Insert size (bp): 1248
  GenBank ID: NP_001091674
  Entrez Gene: HNRNPF (a.k.a. HNRPF, OK/SW-cl.23, mcs94-1)
  Promoter: CMV
  Tag / fusion protein: 3 Flags (N terminal on backbone)
  Cloning method: Restriction Enzyme; 5′ cloning site NotI (not destroyed); 3′ cloning site BamHI (not destroyed)
  Sequencing primers: 5′ CMV-F; 3′ hGH-pA-R
Terms and licenses: Academic/Nonprofit Terms; Industry Terms: Not Available to Industry
How to cite: p3x-FLAG-hnRNPF was a gift from Mariano Garcia-Blanco (Addgene plasmid # 21926 ; http://n2t.net/addgene:21926 ; RRID:Addgene_21926)
