[The description below was written by a language model from this plasmid's Addgene catalogue record and pLannotate feature annotations shown in this document.]
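Description:
p3x-FLAG-hnRNPF is a mammalian expression plasmid built on the p3xFLAG-CMV-7.1 backbone that produces human hnRNP F with an N-terminal triple FLAG tag. The HNRNPF coding sequence (about 1.25 kb) was inserted between NotI and BamHI sites, both of which are retained, placing it in frame just downstream of the backbone-encoded 3xFLAG epitope, which also includes an enterokinase cleavage site. Transcription is driven by the human cytomegalovirus immediate early enhancer and promoter and terminated by the human growth hormone polyadenylation signal.

A second cassette provides selection in mammalian cells. The SV40 enhancer/early promoter drives the neo aminoglycoside phosphotransferase gene, allowing G418 selection of stable transfectants, and an SV40 poly(A) signal follows. The annotation also detects a ble open reading frame and a str fragment after neo, which are likely carried over from the same bacterial source as neo. In E. coli the plasmid is maintained through a ColE1/pUC-type origin and selected with ampicillin via β-lactamase, and an f1 origin is also present. The catalogue lists the plasmid as low copy, although the annotated origin is of the high-copy type. The sequenced record is 7,505 nt, noticeably larger than the sum of the stated 4.7 kb backbone and the insert, so the listed backbone size appears to be an underestimate. Several short annotated fragments (lac regulatory elements, T7 promoter, lacZα, CloDF13 ori) are backbone remnants.

hnRNP F is a G-rich RNA-binding component of hnRNP complexes that regulates alternative splicing. The associated publication examines hnRNP H and F acting with Fox2 to silence FGFR2 exon IIIc, so the construct suits overexpression, detection and immunoprecipitation of FLAG-tagged hnRNP F in such splicing studies.
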