Features (pLannotate 1.2.2; 22 found; start..end, strand, type, name):
    271..650     +  enhancer       CMV enhancer: human cytomegalovirus immediate early enhancer
    652..851     +  promoter       CMV promoter: human cytomegalovirus (CMV) immediate early promoter
    884..949     +  CDS            3xFLAG: three tandem FLAG® epitope tags, followed by an enterokinase cleavage site
    962..2206    +  CDS            HNRNPF: HNRPF_HUMAN - Also known as HNRPF. Experimental evidence at protein level: Swiss-Prot protein existence level 1. Component of the heterogeneous nuclear ribonucleoprotein (hnRNP) complexes which provide the substrate for the processing events that pre-mRNAs undergo before becoming functional, translatable mRNAs in the cytoplasm. Plays a role in the regulation of alternative splicing events. Binds G-rich sequences in pre-mRNAs and keeps target RNA in an unfolded state. From Homo sapiens (Human).
   2217..2839    +  polyA_signal   hGH poly(A) signal: human growth hormone polyadenylation signal
   2881..3178    +  promoter       SV40 promoter: SV40 enhancer and early promoter
   3232..4023    +  CDS            neo: KKA2_KLEPN - Also known as kan, nptII. Experimental evidence at protein level: Swiss-Prot protein existence level 1. Resistance to kanamycin, neomycin, paromomycin, ribostamycin, butirosin and gentamicin B. From Klebsiella pneumoniae.
   4047..4424    +  CDS            ble: BLE_KLEPN - Experimental evidence at protein level: Swiss-Prot protein existence level 1. Binding protein with a strong affinity to the bleomycin family of antibiotics. Binds to CL990; an antimitotic-antibiotic compound. From Klebsiella pneumoniae.
   4466..4525    +  CDS            str (fragment): STR_KLEPN - Protein inferred from homology: Swiss-Prot protein existence level 3. The aminoglycoside phosphotransferases achieve inactivation of their antibiotic substrates by phosphorylation. From Klebsiella pneumoniae.
   4548..4571    -  rep_origin     CloDF13 ori (fragment): Plasmids containing the CloDF13 (CDF) origin of replication can be propagated in E. coli cells that contain additional plasmids with compatible origins.
   4572..4655    +  CDS            large T antigen (fragment): large T antigen from SV40 (simian virus 40)
   4678..4812    +  polyA_signal   SV40 poly(A) signal: SV40 polyadenylation signal
   4818..4836    -  promoter       T7 promoter: promoter for bacteriophage T7 RNA polymerase
   4874..4890    -  protein_bind   lac operator: The lac repressor binds to the lac operator to inhibit transcription in E. coli. This inhibition can be relieved by adding lactose or isopropyl-β-D-thiogalactopyranoside (IPTG). lac repressor encoded by lacI
   4898..4928    -  promoter       lac promoter: promoter for the E. coli lac operon
   4943..4964    -  protein_bind   CAP binding site: CAP binding activates transcription in the presence of cAMP. E. coli catabolite activator protein
   4977..5069    -  CDS            lacI (fragment): lac repressor; lacI; The lac repressor binds to the lac operator to inhibit transcription in E. coli. This inhibition can be relieved by adding lactose or isopropyl-β-D-thiogalactopyranoside (IPTG).
   5252..5840    -  rep_origin     ori: high-copy-number ColE1/pMB1/pBR322/pUC origin of replication
   6011..6871    -  CDS            AmpR: β-lactamase; bla; confers resistance to ampicillin, carbenicillin, and related antibiotics
   6872..6976    -  promoter       AmpR promoter: bla
   7003..7431    +  rep_origin     f1 ori (sequence partly withheld): f1 bacteriophage origin of replication; arrow indicates direction of (+) strand synthesis
   7462..111     -  CDS            lacZα (fragment) (across the origin): LacZα fragment of β-galactosidase; lacZ fragment
>Addgene plasmid #21926 | p3x-FLAG-hnRNPF | addgene full sequence | sequence record 175162 | Addgene NGS Result
GGGCCTCTTCGCTATTACGCCAGCTGGCGAAAGGGGGATGTGCTGCAAGGCGATTAAGTTGGGTAACGCC
AGGGTTTTCCCAGTCACGACGTTGTAAAACGACGGCCAGTGCCAAGCTGATCTATACATTGAATCAATAT
TGGCAATTAGCCATATTAGTCATTGGTTATATAGCATAAATCAATATTGGCTATTGGCCATTGCATACGT
TGTATCTATATCATAATATGTACATTTATATTGGCTCATGTCCAATATGACCGCCATGTTGACATTGATT
ATTGACTAGTTATTAATAGTAATCAATTACGGGGTCATTAGTTCATAGCCCATATATGGAGTTCCGCGTT
ACATAACTTACGGTAAATGGCCCGCCTGGCTGACCGCCCAACGACCCCCGCCCATTGACGTCAATAATGA
CGTATGTTCCCATAGTAACGCCAATAGGGACTTTCCATTGACGTCAATGGGTGGAGTATTTACGGTAAAC
TGCCCACTTGGCAGTACATCAAGTGTATCATATGCCAAGTCCGCCCCCTATTGACGTCAATGACGGTAAA
TGGCCCGCCTGGCATTATGCCCAGTACATGACCTTACGGGACTTTCCTACTTGGCAGTACATCTACGTAT
TAGTCATCGCTATTACCATGGTGATGCGGTTTTGGCAGTACACCAATGGGCGTGGATAGCGGTTTGACTC
ACGGGGATTTCCAAGTCTCCACCCCATTGACGTCAATGGGAGTTTGTTTTGGCACCAAAATCAACGGGAC
TTTCCAAAATGTCGTAATAACCCCGCCCCGTTGACGCAAATGGGCGGTAGGCGTGTACGGTGGGAGGTCT
ATATAAGCAGAGCTCGTTTAGTGAACCGTCAGAATTAACCATGGACTACAAAGACCATGACGGTGATTAT
AAAGATCATGACATCGATTACAAGGATGACGATGACAAGCTTGCGGCCGCGATGATGCTGGGCCCTGAGG
GAGGTGAAGGCTTTGTGGTCAAGCTCCGTGGCCTGCCCTGGTCCTGCTCTGTTGAGGACGTGCAGAACTT
CCTCTCTGACTGCACGATTCATGATGGGGCCGCAGGTGTCCATTTCATCTACACTAGAGAGGGCAGGCAG
AGTGGTGAGGCTTTTGTTGAACTTGGATCAGAAGATGATGTAAAAATGGCCCTGAAAAAAGACAGGGAAA
GCATGGGACACCGGTACATTGAGGTGTTCAAGTCCCACAGAACCGAGATGGATTGGGTGTTGAAGCACAG
TGGTCCCAACAGTGCCGACAGCGCCAACGATGGCTTCGTGCGGCTTCGAGGACTCCCATTTGGATGCACA
AAGGAAGAAATTGTTCAGTTCTTCTCAGGGTTGGAAATTGTGCCAAACGGGATCACATTGCCTGTGGACC
CCGAAGGCAAGATTACAGGGGAAGCGTTCGTGCAGTTTGCCTCGCAGGAGTTAGCTGAGAAGGCTCTAGG
GAAACACAAGGAGAGGATAGGGCACAGGTACATTGAGGTGTTTAAGAGCAGCCAGGAGGAAGTTAGGTCA
TACTCAGATCCCCCTCTGAAGTTCATGTCCGTGCAGCGGCCAGGGCCCTATGACCGGCCCGGGACTGCCA
GGAGGTACATTGGTATCGTGAAGCAGGCAGGCCTGGAAAGGATGAGGCCTGGTGCCTACAGCACAGGCTA
CGGGGGCTACGAGGAGTACAGTGGCCTCAGTGATGGCTACGGCTTCACCACCGACCTGTTCGGGAGAGAC
CTCAGCTACTGTCTCTCCGGAATGTATGACCACAGATACGGCGACAGTGAGTTCACAGTGCAGAGCACCA
CAGGCCACTGTGTCCACATGAGGGGCCTGCCGTACAAAGCGACCGAGAACGACATTTACAACTTCTTCTC
TCCTCTCAACCCTGTGAGAGTCCATATTGAGATTGGCCCAGATGGAAGAGTGACGGGTGAAGCAGATGTT
GAGTTTGCTACTCATGAAGAAGCTGTGGCAGCTATGTCCAAAGACAGGGCCAATATGCAGCACAGATATA
TAGAACTCTTCTTGAATTCAACAACAGGGGCCAGCAATGGGGCGTATAGCAGCCAGGTGATGCAAGGCAT
GGGGGTGTCTGCTGCCCAGGCCACTTACAGTGGCCTGGAGAGCCAGTCAGTGAGTGGCTGTTACGGGGCC
GGCTACAGTGGGCAGAACAGCATGGGTGGCTATGACTAGGGATCCCGGGTGGCATCCCTGTGACCCCTCC
CCAGTGCCTCTCCTGGCCCTGGAAGTTGCCACTCCAGTGCCCACCAGCCTTGTCCTAATAAAATTAAGTT
GCATCATTTTGTCTGACTAGGTGTCCTTCTATAATATTATGGGGTGGAGGGGGGTGGTATGGAGCAAGGG
GCAAGTTGGGAAGACAACCTGTAGGGCCTGCGGGGTCTATTGGGAACCAAGCTGGAGTGCAGTGGCACAA
TCTTGGCTCACTGCAATCTCCGCCTCCTGGGTTCAAGCGATTCTCCTGCCTCAGCCTCCCGAGTTGTTGG
GATTCCAGGCATGCATGACCAGGCTCAGCTAATTTTTGTTTTTTTGGTAGAGACGGGGTTTCACCATATT
GGCCAGGCTGGTCTCCAACTCCTAATCTCAGGTGATCTACCCACCTTGGCCTCCCAAATTGCTGGGATTA
CAGGCGTGAACCACTGCTCCCTTCCCTGTCCTTCTGATTTTAAAATAACTATACCAGCAGGAGGACGTCC
AGACACAGCATAGGCTACCTGGCCATGCCCAACCGGTGGGACATTTGAGTTGCTTGCTTGGCACTGTCCT
CTCATGCGTTGGGTCCACTCAGTAGATGCCTGTTGAATTGGGTACGCGGCCAGCTTGGCTGTGGAATGTG
TGTCAGTTAGGGTGTGGAAAGTCCCCAGGCTCCCCAGCAGGCAGAAGTATGCAAAGCATGCATCTCAATT
AGTCAGCAACCAGGTGTGGAAAGTCCCCAGGCTCCCCAGCAGGCAGAAGTATGCAAAGCATGCATCTCAA
TTAGTCAGCAACCATAGTCCCGCCCCTAACTCCGCCCATCCCGCCCCTAACTCCGCCCAGTTCCGCCCAT
TCTCCGCCCCATGGCTGACTAATTTTTTTTATTTATGCAGAGGCCGAGGCCGCCTCGGCCTCTGAGCTAT
TCCAGAAGTAGTGAGGAGGCTTTTTTGGAGGAATTGATCAGCTTGGGATCTGATCAAGAGACAGGATGAG
GATCGTTTCGCATGATTGAACAAGATGGATTGCACGCAGGTTCTCCGGCCGCTTGGGTGGAGAGGCTATT
CGGCTATGACTGGGCACAACAGACAATCGGCTGCTCTGATGCCGCCGTGTTCCGGCTGTCAGCGCAGGGG
CGCCCGGTTCTTTTTGTCAAGACCGACCTGTCCGGTGCCCTGAATGAACTGCAGGACGAGGCAGCGCGGC
TATCGTGGCTGGCCACGACGGGCGTTCCTTGCGCAGCTGTGCTCGACGTTGTCACTGAAGCGGGAAGGGA
CTGGCTGCTATTGGGCGAAGTGCCGGGGCAGGATCTCCTGTCATCTCACCTTGCTCCTGCCGAGAAAGTA
TCCATCATGGCTGATGCAATGCGGCGGCTGCATACGCTTGATCCGGCTACCTGCCCATTCGACCACCAAG
CGAAACATCGCATCGAGCGAGCACGTACTCGGATGGAAGCCGGTCTTGTCGATCAGGATGATCTGGACGA
AGAGCATCAGGGGCTCGCGCCAGCCGAACTGTTCGCCAGGCTCAAGGCGCGCATGCCCGACGGCGAGGAT
CTCGTCGTGACCCATGGCGATGCCTGCTTGCCGAATATCATGGTGGAAAATGGCCGCTTTTCTGGATTCA
TCGACTGTGGCCGGCTGGGTGTGGCGGACCGCTATCAGGACATAGCGTTGGCTACCCGTGATATTGCTGA
AGAGCTTGGCGGCGAATGGGCTGACCGCTTCCTCGTGCTTTACGGTATCGCCGCTCCCGATTCGCAGCGC
ATCGCCTTCTATCGCCTTCTTGACGAGTTCTTCTGAGCGGGACTCTGGGGTTCGAAATGACCGACCAAGC
GACGCCCAACCTGCCATCACGAGATTTCGATTCCACCGCCGCCTTCTATGAAAGGTTGGGCTTCGGAATC
GTTTTCCGGGACGCCGGCTGGATGATCCTCCAGCGCGGGGATCTCATGCTGGAGTTCTTCGCCCACCCCG
GGCTCGATCCCCTCGCGAGTTGGTTCAGCTGCTGCCTGAGGCTGGACGACCTCGCGGAGTTCTACCGGCA
GTGCAAATCCGTCGGCATCCAGGAAACCAGCAGCGGCTATCCGCGCATCCATGCCCCCGAACTGCAGGAG
TGGGGAGGCACGATGGCCGCTTTGGTCGACCCGGACGGGACGCTCCTGCGCCTGATACAGAACGAATTGC
TTGCAGGCATCTCATGAGTGTGTCTTCCCGTTTTCCGCCTGAGGTCACTGCGTGGATGGAGCGCTGGCGC
CTGCTGCGCGACGGCGAGCTGCTCACCACCCACTCGCCAAGCTGGAACCGTAAAAAGGCCGCGTTGCTGG
CGTTTTTCCATAGGCTCCGCCGATCATAATCAGCCATACCACATTTGTAGAGGTTTTACTTGCTTTAAAA
AACCTCCCACACCTCCCCCTGAACCTGAAACATAAAATGAATGCAATTGTTGTTGTTAACTTGTTTATTG
CAGCTTATAATGGTTACAAATAAAGCAATAGCATCACAAATTTCACAAATAAAGCATTTTTTTCACTGCA
TTCTAGTTGTGGTTTGTCCAAACTCATCAATGTATCTTATCATGTCTGGATCAATTCCCTATAGTGAGTC
GTATTAAATTCGTAATCATGTCATAGCTGTTTCCTGTGTGAAATTGTTATCCGCTCACAATTCCACACAA
CATACGAGCCGGAAGCATAAAGTGTAAAGCCTGGGGTGCCTAATGAGTGAGCTAACTCACATTAATTGCG
TTGCGCTCACTGCCCGCTTTCCAGTCGGGAAACCTGTCGTGCCAGCTGCATTAATGAATCGGCCAACGCG
CGGGGAGAGGCGGTTTGCGTATTGGGCGCTCTTCCGCTTCCTCGCTCACTGACTCGCTGCGCTCGGTCGT
TCGGCTGCGGCGAGCGGTATCAGCTCACTCAAAGGCGGTAATACGGTTATCCACAGAATCAGGGGATAAC
GCAGGAAAGAACATGTGAGCAAAAGGCCAGCAAAAGGCCAGGAACCGTAAAAAGGCCGCGTTGCTGGCGT
TTTTCCATAGGCTCCGCCCCCCTGACGAGCATCACAAAAATCGACGCTCAAGTCAGAGGTGGCGAAACCC
GACAGGACTATAAAGATACCAGGCGTTTCCCCCTGGAAGCTCCCTCGTGCGCTCTCCTGTTCCGACCCTG
CCGCTTACCGGATACCTGTCCGCCTTTCTCCCTTCGGGAAGCGTGGCGCTTTCTCATAGCTCACGCTGTA
GGTATCTCAGTTCGGTGTAGGTCGTTCGCTCCAAGCTGGGCTGTGTGCACGAACCCCCCGTTCAGCCCGA
CCGCTGCGCCTTATCCGGTAACTATCGTCTTGAGTCCAACCCGGTAAGACACGACTTATCGCCACTGGCA
GCAGCCACTGGTAACAGGATTAGCAGAGCGAGGTATGTAGGCGGTGCTACAGAGTTCTTGAAGTGGTGGC
CTAACTACGGCTACACTAGAAGAACAGTATTTGGTATCTGCGCTCTGCTGAAGCCAGTTACCTTCGGAAA
AAGAGTTGGTAGCTCTTGATCCGGCAAACAAACCACCGCTGGTAGCGGTGGTTTTTTTGTTTGCAAGCAG
CAGATTACGCGCAGAAAAAAAGGATCTCAAGAAGATCCTTTGATCTTTTCTACGGGGTCTGACGCTCAGT
GGAACGAAAACTCACGTTAAGGGATTTTGGTCATGAGATTATCAAAAAGGATCTTCACCTAGATCCTTTT
AAATTAAAAATGAAGTTTTAAATCAATCTAAAGTATATATGAGTAAACTTGGTCTGACAGTTACCAATGC
TTAATCAGTGAGGCACCTATCTCAGCGATCTGTCTATTTCGTTCATCCATAGTTGCCTGACTCCCCGTCG
TGTAGATAACTACGATACGGGAGGGCTTACCATCTGGCCCCAGTGCTGCAATGATACCGCGAGACCCACG
CTCACCGGCTCCAGATTTATCAGCAATAAACCAGCCAGCCGGAAGGGCCGAGCGCAGAAGTGGTCCTGCA
ACTTTATCCGCCTCCATCCAGTCTATTAATTGTTGCCGGGAAGCTAGAGTAAGTAGTTCGCCAGTTAATA
GTTTGCGCAACGTTGTTGCCATTGCTACAGGCATCGTGGTGTCACGCTCGTCGTTTGGTATGGCTTCATT
CAGCTCCGGTTCCCAACGATCAAGGCGAGTTACATGATCCCCCATGTTGTGCAAAAAAGCGGTTAGCTCC
TTCGGTCCTCCGATCGTTGTCAGAAGTAAGTTGGCCGCAGTGTTATCACTCATGGTTATGGCAGCACTGC
ATAATTCTCTTACTGTCATGCCATCCGTAAGATGCTTTTCTGTGACTGGTGAGTACTCAACCAAGTCATT
CTGAGAATAGTGTATGCGGCGACCGAGTTGCTCTTGCCCGGCGTCAATACGGGATAATACCGCGCCACAT
AGCAGAACTTTAAAAGTGCTCATCATTGGAAAACGTTCTTCGGGGCGAAAACTCTCAAGGATCTTACCGC
TGTTGAGATCCAGTTCGATGTAACCCACTCGTGCACCCAACTGATCTTCAGCATCTTTTACTTTCACCAG
CGTTTCTGGGTGAGCAAAAACAGGAAGGCAAAATGCCGCAAAAAAGGGAATAAGGGCGACACGGAAATGT
TGAATACTCATACTCTTCCTTTTTCAATATTATTGAAGCATTTATCAGGGTTATTGTCTCATGAGCGGAT
ACATATTTGAATGTATTTAGAAAAATAAACAAATAGGGGTTCCGCGCACATTTCCCCGAAAAGTGCCACC
TG
[124 nt withheld, positions 7003-7126]
C
[91 nt withheld, positions 7128-7218]
A
[49 nt withheld, positions 7220-7268]
CCTTTGACGTTGGAGTCCACGTTCTTT
[37 nt withheld, positions 7296-7332]
ACCCTATCTCGGTCTATTCTTTTGATTTATAAGGGATTTTGCCGATTTCGGCCTATTGGTTAAAAAATGA
GCTGATTTAACAAAAATTTAACGCGAATTTTAACAAAATATTAACGCTTACAATTTCCATTCGCCATTCA
GGCTGCGCAACTGTTGGGAAGGGCGATCGGTGC
