>Addgene plasmid #21926 | p3x-FLAG-hnRNPF | addgene partial sequence | sequence record 27711 | 21926 with CMV-F
GCAGAGCTCGTTTAGTGAACCGTCAGAATTAACCATGGACTACAAAGACCATGACGGTGATTATAAAGAT
CATGACATCGATTACAAGGATGACGATGACAAGCTTGCGGCCGCGATGATGCTGGGCCCTGAGGGAGGTG
AAGGCTTTGTGGTCAAGCTCCGTGGCCTGCCCTGGTCCTGCTCTGTTGAGGACGTGCAGAACTTCCTCTC
TGACTGCACGATTCATGATGGGGCCGCAGGTGTCCATTTCATCTACACTAGAGAGGGCAGGCAGAGTGGT
GAGGCTTTTGTTGAACTTGGATCAGAAGATGATGTAAAAATGGCCCTGAAAAAAGACAGGGAAAGCATGG
GACACCGGTACATTGAGGTGTTCAAGTCCCACAGAACCGAGATGGATTGGGTGTTGAAGCACAGTGGTCC
CAACAGTGCCGACAGCGCCAACGATGGCTTCGTGCGGCTTCGAGGACTCCCATTTGGATGCACAAAGGAA
GAAATTGTTCAGTTCTTCTCAGGGTTGGAAATTGTGCCAAACGGGATCACATTGCCTGTGGACCCCGAAG
GCAAGATTACAGGGGAAGCGTTCGTGCAGTTTGCCTCGCAGGAGTTAGCTGAGAAGGCTCTAGGGAAACA
CAAGGAGAGGATAGGGCACAGGTACATTGAGGTGTTTAAGA
